Addgene plasmid #115131: ERL2 C8_pECIA2
Purpose: Bait vector ERL2 C8_pECIA2 should be used with prey vector ERL2 C8_pECIA14.
Depositing lab: Youssef Belkhadir. Depositing organization: Gregor Mendel Institute of Molecular Plant Biology. Publication: An extracellular network of Arabidopsis leucine-rich repeat receptor kinases. Smakowska-Luzan E, Mott GA, Parys K, Stegmann M, Howton TC, Layeghifard M, Neuhold J, Lehner A, Kong J, Grunwald K, Weinberger N, Satbhai SB, Mayer D, Busch W, Madalinski M, Stolt-Bergner P, Provart NJ, Mukhtar MS, Zipfel C, Desveaux D, Guttman DS, Belkhadir Y. Nature. 2018 Jan 18;553(7688):342-346. doi: 10.1038/nature25184. Epub 2018 Jan 10. PubMed 29320478.
Backbone
  Vector backbone: pECIA2
  Backbone manufacturer: Chris Garcia (Addgene plasmid # 47032)
  Vector type: Insect Expression
Growth in bacteria
  Bacterial resistance: Ampicillin, 100 μg/mL
  Growth temperature: 37°C
  Growth strain: DH5alpha
  Copy number: High Copy
Gene/Insert
  Gene/Insert name: AT5G07180
  Species: A. thaliana (mustard weed)
  Promoter: Metallothionein (Copper-Inducible)
  Tag / fusion protein: Fc, V5 and hexahistidine tags (C terminal on backbone)
  Cloning method: Ligation Independent Cloning
Terms and licenses: Academic/Nonprofit Terms; Industry Terms: Not Available to Industry
Depositor comments: Plasmid for secreted expression in Drosophila cell culture by induction via CuSO4. Insert is an extracellular domain of indicated LRR-RK, C-terminally tagged with Fc, V5 and hexahistidine tags. Insert Protein Sequence: MNNEGKALMAIKASFSNVANMLLDWDDVHNHDFCSWRGVFCDNVSLNVVSLNLSNLNLGGEISSALGDLMNLQSIDLQGNKLGGQIPDEIGNCVSLAYVDFSTNLLFGDIPFSISKLKQLEFLNLKNNQLTGPIPATLTQIPNLKTLDLARNQLTGEIPRLLYWNEVLQYLGLRGNMLTGTLSPDMCQLTGLWYFDVRGNNLTGTIPESIGNCTSFEILDVSYNQITGVIPYNIGFLQVATLSLQGNKLTGRIPEVIGLMQALAVLDLSDNELTGPIPPILGNLSFTGKLYLHGNKLTGQIPPELGNMSRLSYLQLNDNELVGKIPPELGKLEQLFELNLANNNLVGLIPSNISSCAALNQFNVHGNFLSGAVPLEFRNLGSLTYLNLSSNSFKGKIPAELGHIINLDTLDLSGNNFSGSIPLTLGDLEHLLILNLSRNHLNGTLPAEFGNLRSIQIIDVSFNFLAGVIPTELGQLQNINSLILNNNKIHGKIPDQLTNCFSLANLNISFNNLSGIIPPMKNFTRFSPASFFGNPFLCGNWVGSICGPSLPK
How to cite: ERL2 C8_pECIA2 was a gift from Youssef Belkhadir (Addgene plasmid # 115131 ; http://n2t.net/addgene:115131 ; RRID:Addgene_115131)
