[The description below was written by a language model from this plasmid's Addgene catalogue record and pLannotate feature annotations shown in this document.]
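Description:
ERL2 C8_pECIA2 is an insect-cell expression plasmid of about 5.9 kb, built on the pECIA2 backbone, for secreted production of a plant receptor ectodomain in Drosophila cell culture. In E. coli it is maintained through a high-copy ColE1/pUC-type origin and selected with ampicillin via the β-lactamase gene. Remnants of pUC-style cloning sequence (fragments of lacZα, the lac promoter/operator and lacI, plus rop and bom fragments) are also annotated but play no role in the expression cassette. No selectable marker for insect cells appears in the feature table.

The expression cassette is driven by the Drosophila metallothionein promoter, which is induced by copper (CuSO4). Downstream, a Drosophila BiP signal sequence directs the product into the secretory pathway. It is fused to the extracellular leucine-rich repeat domain of Arabidopsis thaliana ERL2 (AT5G07180), a receptor kinase that acts with ER and ERL1 in inflorescence architecture and stomatal patterning. The insert was introduced by ligation-independent cloning and continues in frame into a human IgG1 Fc region, a V5 epitope and a hexahistidine tag. The His tag is stated in the catalogue entry but was not picked up in the automated annotation. An SV40 polyadenylation signal is annotated after the coding region, on the opposite strand in this annotation.

The plasmid is the "bait" version of the ERL2 ectodomain and is meant to be paired with the corresponding prey construct in pECIA14. The pairing belongs to an extracellular interaction assay used to map binding among the ectodomains of Arabidopsis LRR receptor kinases. The Fc moiety typically allows capture of the secreted bait, while the V5 and His tags support detection or purification.
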