Features (pLannotate 1.2.2; 18 found; start..end, strand, type, name):
    104..261     -  CDS            lacZα (fragment): LacZα fragment of β-galactosidase; lacZ fragment
    263..689     +  promoter       MT promoter: Drosophila metallothionein promoter
    707..760     +  sig_peptide    BiP signal sequence: Drosophila BiP signal sequence
    716..2425    +  CDS            ERL2 (fragment): ERL2_ARATH - Experimental evidence at protein level: Swiss-Prot protein existence level 1. Receptor kinase that regulates inflorescence architecture and organ shape as well as stomatal patterning, including density and clustering, together with ERL1 and ER. From Arabidopsis thaliana (Mouse-ear cress).
   2447..3127    +  CDS            IGHG1 (fragment): IGHG1_HUMAN - Experimental evidence at protein level: Swiss-Prot protein existence level 1. Constant region of immunoglobulin heavy chains. Immunoglobulins, also known as antibodies, are membrane-bound or secreted glycoproteins produced by B lymphocytes. In the recognition phase of humoral immunity, the membrane-bound immunoglobulins serve as receptors which, upon binding of a specific antigen, trigger the clonal expansion and differentiation of B lymphocytes into immunoglobulins- secreting plasma cells. Secreted immunoglobulins mediate the effector phase of humoral immunity, which results in
   3146..3187    +  CDS            V5 tag: epitope tag from simian virus 5
   3287..3421    -  polyA_signal   SV40 poly(A) signal: SV40 polyadenylation signal
   3444..3528    -  CDS            large T antigen (fragment): large T antigen from SV40 (simian virus 40)
   3528..3552    +  misc_feature   MCS (fragment): pUC18/19 multiple cloning site
   3589..3605    -  protein_bind   lac operator: The lac repressor binds to the lac operator to inhibit transcription in E. coli. This inhibition can be relieved by adding lactose or isopropyl-β-D-thiogalactopyranoside (IPTG). lac repressor encoded by lacI
   3613..3643    -  promoter       lac promoter: promoter for the E. coli lac operon
   3658..3679    -  protein_bind   CAP binding site: CAP binding activates transcription in the presence of cAMP. E. coli catabolite activator protein
   3692..3784    -  CDS            lacI (fragment): lac repressor; lacI; The lac repressor binds to the lac operator to inhibit transcription in E. coli. This inhibition can be relieved by adding lactose or isopropyl-β-D-thiogalactopyranoside (IPTG).
   3967..4555    -  rep_origin     ori: high-copy-number ColE1/pMB1/pBR322/pUC origin of replication
   4726..5586    -  CDS            AmpR: β-lactamase; bla; confers resistance to ampicillin, carbenicillin, and related antibiotics
   5587..5691    -  promoter       AmpR promoter: bla
   5786..5821    +  CDS            rop (fragment): Rop protein, which maintains plasmids at low copy number; rop
   5923..98      +  misc_feature   bom (fragment) (across the origin): basis of mobility region from pBR322
>Addgene plasmid #115131 | ERL2 C8_pECIA2 | addgene full sequence | sequence record 227482 | Addgene NGS Result
GGCTTAACTATGCGGCATCAGAGCAGATTGTACTGAGAGTGCACCATATGCGGTGTGAAATACCGCACAG
ATGCGTAAGGAGAAAATACCGCATCAGGCGCCATTCGCCATTCAGGCTGCGCAACTGTTGGGAAGGGCGA
TCGGTGCGGGCCTCTTCGCTATTACGCCAGCTGGCGAAAGGGGGATGTGCTGCAAGGCGATTAAGTTGGG
TAACGCCAGGGTTTTCCCAGTCACGACGTTGTAAAACGACGGCCAGTGAATTAATTCGTTGCAGGACAGG
ATGTGGTGCCCGATGTGACTAGCTCTTTGCTGCAGGCCGTCCTATCCTCTGGTTCCGATAAGAGACCCAG
AACTCCGGCCCCCCACCGCCCACCGCCACCCCCATACATATGTGGTACGCAAGTAAGAGTGCCTGCGCAT
GCCCCATGTGCCCCACCAAGAGCTTTGCATCCCATACAAGTCCCCAAAGTGGAGAACCGAACCAATTCTT
CGCGGGCAGAACAAAAGCTTCTGCACACGTCTCCACTCGAATTTGGAGCCGGCCGGCGTGTGCAAAAGAG
GTGAATCGAACGAAAGACCCGTGTGTAAAGCCGCGTTTCCAAAATGTATAAAACCGAGAGCATCTGGCCA
ATGTGCATCAGTTGTGGTCAGCAGCAAAATCAAGTGAATCATCTCAGTGCAACTAAAGGGGGGATCCGAT
CTCAATATGAAGTTATGCATATTACTGGCCGTCGTGGCCTTTGTTGGCCTCTCGCTCGGGATGAACAACG
AAGGAAAAGCGTTGATGGCGATAAAGGCTTCATTCAGCAACGTGGCGAATATGCTTCTTGATTGGGACGA
TGTTCATAACCACGACTTTTGTTCTTGGAGAGGTGTCTTCTGTGATAACGTTAGCCTCAATGTTGTCTCT
CTTAATCTGTCAAACCTGAATCTTGGTGGAGAGATATCATCTGCCCTTGGAGATTTGATGAATCTGCAAT
CAATAGACTTGCAAGGAAATAAATTGGGTGGTCAAATTCCAGATGAGATTGGAAACTGTGTTTCTCTTGC
TTATGTGGATTTCTCCACCAATTTGTTGTTTGGAGACATACCGTTTTCAATCTCTAAACTCAAACAGCTG
GAGTTTCTGAACCTAAAGAATAATCAGCTCACTGGTCCAATACCAGCAACCTTAACTCAGATTCCAAACC
TTAAGACCCTTGACCTCGCAAGAAACCAGCTTACTGGTGAGATACCAAGGTTACTCTACTGGAATGAAGT
TTTACAGTATCTCGGTTTACGTGGGAATATGTTAACTGGGACATTGTCTCCTGATATGTGTCAGCTGACG
GGTCTGTGGTACTTTGATGTGAGAGGCAACAACCTTACTGGAACTATCCCAGAGAGCATTGGCAATTGCA
CAAGCTTTGAGATCTTGGATGTATCTTATAATCAGATTACCGGAGTTATACCCTACAATATTGGTTTCCT
CCAAGTAGCTACTCTGTCACTTCAAGGAAACAAGTTGACTGGCAGAATTCCGGAAGTGATTGGTCTGATG
CAGGCTCTTGCTGTATTGGATTTGAGTGACAATGAATTAACTGGGCCTATTCCACCAATACTTGGGAATC
TGTCATTCACTGGAAAACTGTATCTCCATGGCAACAAGCTCACTGGACAAATCCCACCCGAGCTAGGCAA
TATGTCACGACTCAGCTATTTGCAACTAAATGATAATGAACTAGTGGGAAAGATCCCACCTGAGCTTGGG
AAGCTGGAACAATTGTTCGAACTGAATCTTGCGAACAACAATCTTGTAGGGCTGATTCCATCTAACATTA
GTTCCTGTGCTGCCTTGAATCAATTCAATGTTCATGGGAACTTCTTGAGTGGAGCTGTACCACTTGAATT
CCGGAATCTTGGAAGCTTGACTTATCTAAATCTTTCCTCAAACAGTTTCAAGGGCAAAATACCTGCTGAG
CTTGGCCATATCATCAATCTTGATACATTGGATCTGTCTGGCAACAATTTCTCAGGCTCAATTCCATTAA
CACTTGGTGATCTTGAGCATCTTCTCATCTTAAACTTGAGCAGAAATCATCTGAATGGCACATTGCCTGC
AGAATTCGGGAACCTCCGAAGCATTCAGATCATCGATGTGTCATTTAATTTTCTTGCCGGTGTTATTCCA
ACTGAACTTGGCCAGTTGCAGAACATAAACTCTCTGATACTGAACAACAACAAGATTCATGGGAAAATCC
CTGATCAGCTAACTAACTGCTTCAGTCTTGCCAATCTGAACATCTCCTTCAATAATCTTTCTGGAATAAT
CCCACCTATGAAGAACTTTACACGTTTTTCCCCGGCCAGCTTCTTTGGAAATCCATTTCTCTGCGGGAAC
TGGGTTGGATCAATCTGTGGCCCATCTTTACCTAAGCTGGAGGTGCTGTTCCAGGGACCAGGGAGCGACA
AAACTCACACATGCCCACCGTGCCCAGCACCTGAACTCCTGGGGGGACCGTCAGTCTTCCTCTTCCCCCC
AAAACCCAAGGACACCCTCATGATCTCCCGGACCCCTGAGGTCACATGCGTGGTGGTGGACGTGAGCCAC
GAAGACCCTGAGGTCAAGTTCAACTGGTACGTGGACGGCGTGGAGGTGCATAATGCCAAGACAAAGCCGC
GGGAGGAGCAGTACAACAGCACGTACCGTGTGGTCAGCGTCCTCACCGTCCTGCACCAGGACTGGCTGAA
TGGCAAGGAGTACAAGTGCAAGGTCTCCAACAAAGCCCTCCCAGCCCCCATCGAGAAAACCATCTCCAAA
GCCAAAGGGCAGCCCCGAGAACCACAGGTGTACACCCTGCCCCCATCCCGGGAGGAGATGACCAAGAACC
AGGTCAGCCTGACCTGCCTGGTCAAAGGCTTCTATCCCAGCGACATCGCCGTGGAGTGGGAGAGCAATGG
GCAGCCGGAGAACAACTACAAGACCACGCCTCCCGTGCTGGACTCCGACGGCTCCTTCTTCCTCTACAGC
AAGCTCACCGTGGACAAGAGCAGGTGGCAGCAGGGGAACGTCTTCTCATGCTCCGTGATGCATGAGGGTC
TGCACAACCACTACACGCAGAAGAGCCTCTCCCTGTCTCCGGGTAAATCTAGAGGGCCCTTCGAAGGTAA
GCCTATCCCTAACCCTCTCCTCGGTCTCGATTCTACGCGTACCGGTCATCATCACCATCACCATTGAGTT
TAAACCCGCTGATCAGCCTCGACTGTGCCTTCTAAGGCCTGAGCTCGCTGATCAGCCTCGATCGAGGATC
CAGACATGATAAGATACATTGATGAGTTTGGACAAACCACAACTAGAATGCAGTGAAAAAAATGCTTTAT
TTGTGAAATTTGTGATGCTATTGCTTTATTTGTAACCATTATAAGCTGCAATAAACAAGTTAACAACAAC
AATTGCATTCATTTTATGTTTCAGGTTCAGGGGGAGGTGTGGGAGGTTTTTTAAAGCAAGTAAAACCTCT
ACAAATGTGGTATGGCTGATTATGATCAGTCGACCTGCAGGCATGCAAGCTTGGCGTAATCATGGTCATA
GCTGTTTCCTGTGTGAAATTGTTATCCGCTCACAATTCCACACAACATACGAGCCGGAAGCATAAAGTGT
AAAGCCTGGGGTGCCTAATGAGTGAGCTAACTCACATTAATTGCGTTGCGCTCACTGCCCGCTTTCCAGT
CGGGAAACCTGTCGTGCCAGCTGCATTAATGAATCGGCCAACGCGCGGGGAGAGGCGGTTTGCGTATTGG
GCGCTCTTCCGCTTCCTCGCTCACTGACTCGCTGCGCTCGGTCGTTCGGCTGCGGCGAGCGGTATCAGCT
CACTCAAAGGCGGTAATACGGTTATCCACAGAATCAGGGGATAACGCAGGAAAGAACATGTGAGCAAAAG
GCCAGCAAAAGGCCAGGAACCGTAAAAAGGCCGCGTTGCTGGCGTTTTTCCATAGGCTCCGCCCCCCTGA
CGAGCATCACAAAAATCGACGCTCAAGTCAGAGGTGGCGAAACCCGACAGGACTATAAAGATACCAGGCG
TTTCCCCCTGGAAGCTCCCTCGTGCGCTCTCCTGTTCCGACCCTGCCGCTTACCGGATACCTGTCCGCCT
TTCTCCCTTCGGGAAGCGTGGCGCTTTCTCATAGCTCACGCTGTAGGTATCTCAGTTCGGTGTAGGTCGT
TCGCTCCAAGCTGGGCTGTGTGCACGAACCCCCCGTTCAGCCCGACCGCTGCGCCTTATCCGGTAACTAT
CGTCTTGAGTCCAACCCGGTAAGACACGACTTATCGCCACTGGCAGCAGCCACTGGTAACAGGATTAGCA
GAGCGAGGTATGTAGGCGGTGCTACAGAGTTCTTGAAGTGGTGGCCTAACTACGGCTACACTAGAAGAAC
AGTATTTGGTATCTGCGCTCTGCTGAAGCCAGTTACCTTCGGAAAAAGAGTTGGTAGCTCTTGATCCGGC
AAACAAACCACCGCTGGTAGCGGTGGTTTTTTTGTTTGCAAGCAGCAGATTACGCGCAGAAAAAAAGGAT
CTCAAGAAGATCCTTTGATCTTTTCTACGGGGTCTGACGCTCAGTGGAACGAAAACTCACGTTAAGGGAT
TTTGGTCATGAGATTATCAAAAAGGATCTTCACCTAGATCCTTTTAAATTAAAAATGAAGTTTTAAATCA
ATCTAAAGTATATATGAGTAAACTTGGTCTGACAGTTACCAATGCTTAATCAGTGAGGCACCTATCTCAG
CGATCTGTCTATTTCGTTCATCCATAGTTGCCTGACTCCCCGTCGTGTAGATAACTACGATACGGGAGGG
CTTACCATCTGGCCCCAGTGCTGCAATGATACCGCGAGACCCACGCTCACCGGCTCCAGATTTATCAGCA
ATAAACCAGCCAGCCGGAAGGGCCGAGCGCAGAAGTGGTCCTGCAACTTTATCCGCCTCCATCCAGTCTA
TTAATTGTTGCCGGGAAGCTAGAGTAAGTAGTTCGCCAGTTAATAGTTTGCGCAACGTTGTTGCCATTGC
TACAGGCATCGTGGTGTCACGCTCGTCGTTTGGTATGGCTTCATTCAGCTCCGGTTCCCAACGATCAAGG
CGAGTTACATGATCCCCCATGTTGTGCAAAAAAGCGGTTAGCTCCTTCGGTCCTCCGATCGTTGTCAGAA
GTAAGTTGGCCGCAGTGTTATCACTCATGGTTATGGCAGCACTGCATAATTCTCTTACTGTCATGCCATC
CGTAAGATGCTTTTCTGTGACTGGTGAGTACTCAACCAAGTCATTCTGAGAATAGTGTATGCGGCGACCG
AGTTGCTCTTGCCCGGCGTCAATACGGGATAATACCGCGCCACATAGCAGAACTTTAAAAGTGCTCATCA
TTGGAAAACGTTCTTCGGGGCGAAAACTCTCAAGGATCTTACCGCTGTTGAGATCCAGTTCGATGTAACC
CACTCGTGCACCCAACTGATCTTCAGCATCTTTTACTTTCACCAGCGTTTCTGGGTGAGCAAAAACAGGA
AGGCAAAATGCCGCAAAAAAGGGAATAAGGGCGACACGGAAATGTTGAATACTCATACTCTTCCTTTTTC
AATATTATTGAAGCATTTATCAGGGTTATTGTCTCATGAGCGGATACATATTTGAATGTATTTAGAAAAA
TAAACAAATAGGGGTTCCGCGCACATTTCCCCGAAAAGTGCCACCTGACGTCTAAGAAACCATTATTATC
ATGACATTAACCTATAAAAATAGGCGTATCACGAGGCCCTTTCGTCTCGCGCGTTTCGGTGATGACGGTG
AAAACCTCTGACACATGCAGCTCCCGGAGACGGTCACAGCTTGTCTGTAAGCGGATGCCGGGAGCAGACA
AGCCCGTCAGGGCGCGTCAGCGGGTGTTGGCGGGTGTCGGGGCT
